Addgene plasmid #51480: pETFH8
Purpose: Contains the effective Fh8 fusion tag enhancing the solubility of the target recombinant protein and increases its expression.
Depositing lab: Andre Almeida. Depositing organization: Hitag Biotechnology. Publication: The novel Fh8 and H fusion partners for soluble protein expression in Escherichia coli: a comparison with the traditional gene fusion technology. Costa SJ, Almeida A, Castro A, Domingues L, Besir H. Appl Microbiol Biotechnol. 2013 Aug;97(15):6779-91. doi: 10.1007/s00253-012-4559-1. Epub 2012 Nov 20. PubMed 23160981.
Backbone
  Vector backbone: pET
  Backbone manufacturer: Novagen
  Backbone size w/o insert (bp): 5260
  Total vector size (bp): 5914
  Modifications to backbone: Insertion of TEV recognition site and the FH8 solubilisation tag.
  Vector type: Bacterial Expression
Growth in bacteria
  Bacterial resistance: Kanamycin, 50 μg/mL
  Growth temperature: 37°C
  Growth strain: DH5alpha
  Growth instructions: Use BL21 Codon Plus E. coli for expression
  Copy number: Low Copy
Gene/Insert
  Gene/Insert name: Adiponectin (alt names: AdipoQ; Acrp30)
  Species: M. musculus (mouse)
  Insert size (bp): 414
  GenBank ID: JN960876
  Promoter: lacI
  Tag / fusion protein: FH8 (N terminal on insert)
  Cloning method: Restriction Enzyme; 5′ cloning site NcoI (destroyed during cloning); 3′ cloning site XhoI (destroyed during cloning)
  Sequencing primers: 5′ TAATACGACTCACTATAGGG; 3′ CCGCTGAGCAATAACTAGC
Resource information
  A portion of this plasmid was derived from a plasmid made by: We cloned this gene in house.
Terms and licenses: Academic/Nonprofit Terms; Industry Terms: Not Available to Industry
How to cite: pETFH8 was a gift from Andre Almeida (Addgene plasmid # 51480)
