[The description below was written by a language model from this plasmid's Addgene catalogue record and pLannotate feature annotations shown in this document.]
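Description:
pETFH8 is a bacterial expression plasmid of 5,914 bp built on a Novagen pET backbone and designed to produce recombinant proteins in E. coli as fusions to the Fh8 solubility-enhancing tag. It is selected with kanamycin through an aph(3')-Ia resistance gene and replicates from a ColE1/pBR322-type origin. The adjacent rop gene and bom region are consistent with the low copy number listed in the catalogue. An f1 origin is also present, along with remnants of the tetracycline resistance gene carried over from the pBR322 lineage.

The catalogue lists the promoter as lacI, but the feature table shows that the lacI promoter drives only the plasmid-borne lac repressor gene. The insert itself sits downstream of a T7 promoter with an adjoining lac operator and the T7 gene 10 ribosome binding site, and it ends at a T7 terminator. Expression therefore needs a host that supplies T7 RNA polymerase and is inducible with IPTG; the record recommends a BL21 Codon Plus strain.

The reading frame begins with an N-terminal His tag. An unannotated stretch follows, which presumably holds the Fh8 tag described in the catalogue, since the annotation software did not recognise it. Next come a TEV protease recognition site and a 414 bp fragment of mouse adiponectin (AdipoQ/Acrp30). A second His tag is annotated downstream of the insert, but the record does not say whether it is translated. The NcoI and XhoI cloning sites were destroyed during construction. This arrangement allows affinity purification of the fusion, with TEV cleavage to release adiponectin from the Fh8 partner. According to the record, Fh8 raises both the solubility and the expression level of the target protein.
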