Features (pLannotate 1.2.2; 21 found; start..end, strand, type, name):
     12..467     +  rep_origin     f1 ori (sequence partly withheld): f1 bacteriophage origin of replication; arrow indicates direction of (+) strand synthesis
    494..551     +  promoter       AmpR promoter (fragment): bla
    560..1375    -  CDS            KanR: aminoglycoside phosphotransferase; aph(3')-Ia; confers resistance to kanamycin in bacteria or G418 (Geneticin®) in eukaryotes
   1497..2085    +  rep_origin     ori: high-copy-number ColE1/pMB1/pBR322/pUC origin of replication
   2271..2413    -  misc_feature   bom: basis of mobility region from pBR322
   2515..2706    -  CDS            rop: Rop protein, which maintains plasmids at low copy number; rop
   2723..3103    +  CDS            YPB1_ECOLX: Protein predicted: Swiss-Prot protein existence level 4. From Escherichia coli.
   3175..3466    -  CDS            TcR (fragment): tetracycline efflux protein; tet; confers resistance to tetracycline
   3481..3502    -  protein_bind   CAP binding site: CAP binding activates transcription in the presence of cAMP. E. coli catabolite activator protein
   3515..4597    -  CDS            lacI: lac repressor; lacI; The lac repressor binds to the lac operator to inhibit transcription in E. coli. This inhibition can be relieved by adding lactose or isopropyl-β-D-thiogalactopyranoside (IPTG).
   4598..4675    -  promoter       lacI promoter: lacI
   4683..4962    -  CDS            TcR (fragment): tetracycline efflux protein; tet; confers resistance to tetracycline
   4984..5002    +  promoter       T7 promoter: promoter for bacteriophage T7 RNA polymerase
   5003..5027    +  protein_bind   lac operator: The lac repressor binds to the lac operator to inhibit transcription in E. coli. This inhibition can be relieved by adding lactose or isopropyl-β-D-thiogalactopyranoside (IPTG). lac repressor encoded by lacI
   5042..5064    +  RBS            RBS: efficient ribosome binding site from bacteriophage T7 gene 10 (Olins and Rangwala, 1989)
   5077..5095    +  CDS            7xHis (fragment): 6xHis affinity tag
   5308..5327    +  CDS            capTEV™ (fragment): composite tag for in vivo biotinylation, TEV protease cleavage, and 6xHis tagging
   5335..5748    +  CDS            Adipoq (fragment): ADIPO_MOUSE - Also known as Acdc, Acrp30, Apm1. Experimental evidence at protein level: Swiss-Prot protein existence level 1. Important adipokine involved in the control of fat metabolism and insulin sensitivity, with direct anti-diabetic, anti-atherogenic and anti-inflammatory activities. Stimulates AMPK phosphorylation and activation in the liver and the skeletal muscle, enhancing glucose utilization and fatty-acid combustion. Antagonizes TNF-alpha by negatively regulating its expression in various tissues such as liver and macrophages, and also by counteracting its effects. Inhibits endothe
   5758..5775    +  CDS            9xHis (fragment): 9xHis affinity tag
   5785..5834    +  CDS            SET1 (fragment): solubility-enhancement tag derived from T7 phage gene 10B
   5842..5889    +  terminator     T7 terminator: transcription terminator for bacteriophage T7 RNA polymerase
>Addgene plasmid #51480 | pETFH8 | depositor full sequence | sequence record 78622 | pETFH8 sequence 5914 bps
TGGCGAATGGG
[124 nt withheld, positions 12-135]
C
[91 nt withheld, positions 137-227]
A
[49 nt withheld, positions 229-277]
CCTTTGACGTTGGAGTCCACGTTCTTT
[37 nt withheld, positions 305-341]
ACCCTATCTCGGTCTATTCTTTTGATTTATAAGGGATTTTGCCGATTTCGGCCTATTGGTTAAAAAATGA
GCTGATTTAACAAAAATTTAACGCGAATTTTAACAAAATATTAACGTTTACAATTTCAGGTGGCACTTTT
CGGGGAAATGTGCGCGGAACCCCTATTTGTTTATTTTTCTAAATACATTCAAATATGTATCCGCTCATGA
ATTAATTCTTAGAAAAACTCATCGAGCATCAAATGAAACTGCAATTTATTCATATCAGGATTATCAATAC
CATATTTTTGAAAAAGCCGTTTCTGTAATGAAGGAGAAAACTCACCGAGGCAGTTCCATAGGATGGCAAG
ATCCTGGTATCGGTCTGCGATTCCGACTCGTCCAACATCAATACAACCTATTAATTTCCCCTCGTCAAAA
ATAAGGTTATCAAGTGAGAAATCACCATGAGTGACGACTGAATCCGGTGAGAATGGCAAAAGTTTATGCA
TTTCTTTCCAGACTTGTTCAACAGGCCAGCCATTACGCTCGTCATCAAAATCACTCGCATCAACCAAACC
GTTATTCATTCGTGATTGCGCCTGAGCGAGACGAAATACGCGATCGCTGTTAAAAGGACAATTACAAACA
GGAATCGAATGCAACCGGCGCAGGAACACTGCCAGCGCATCAACAATATTTTCACCTGAATCAGGATATT
CTTCTAATACCTGGAATGCTGTTTTCCCGGGGATCGCAGTGGTGAGTAACCATGCATCATCAGGAGTACG
GATAAAATGCTTGATGGTCGGAAGAGGCATAAATTCCGTCAGCCAGTTTAGTCTGACCATCTCATCTGTA
ACATCATTGGCAACGCTACCTTTGCCATGTTTCAGAAACAACTCTGGCGCATCGGGCTTCCCATACAATC
GATAGATTGTCGCACCTGATTGCCCGACATTATCGCGAGCCCATTTATACCCATATAAATCAGCATCCAT
GTTGGAATTTAATCGCGGCCTAGAGCAAGACGTTTCCCGTTGAATATGGCTCATAACACCCCTTGTATTA
CTGTTTATGTAAGCAGACAGTTTTATTGTTCATGACCAAAATCCCTTAACGTGAGTTTTCGTTCCACTGA
GCGTCAGACCCCGTAGAAAAGATCAAAGGATCTTCTTGAGATCCTTTTTTTCTGCGCGTAATCTGCTGCT
TGCAAACAAAAAAACCACCGCTACCAGCGGTGGTTTGTTTGCCGGATCAAGAGCTACCAACTCTTTTTCC
GAAGGTAACTGGCTTCAGCAGAGCGCAGATACCAAATACTGTCCTTCTAGTGTAGCCGTAGTTAGGCCAC
CACTTCAAGAACTCTGTAGCACCGCCTACATACCTCGCTCTGCTAATCCTGTTACCAGTGGCTGCTGCCA
GTGGCGATAAGTCGTGTCTTACCGGGTTGGACTCAAGACGATAGTTACCGGATAAGGCGCAGCGGTCGGG
CTGAACGGGGGGTTCGTGCACACAGCCCAGCTTGGAGCGAACGACCTACACCGAACTGAGATACCTACAG
CGTGAGCTATGAGAAAGCGCCACGCTTCCCGAAGGGAGAAAGGCGGACAGGTATCCGGTAAGCGGCAGGG
TCGGAACAGGAGAGCGCACGAGGGAGCTTCCAGGGGGAAACGCCTGGTATCTTTATAGTCCTGTCGGGTT
TCGCCACCTCTGACTTGAGCGTCGATTTTTGTGATGCTCGTCAGGGGGGCGGAGCCTATGGAAAAACGCC
AGCAACGCGGCCTTTTTACGGTTCCTGGCCTTTTGCTGGCCTTTTGCTCACATGTTCTTTCCTGCGTTAT
CCCCTGATTCTGTGGATAACCGTATTACCGCCTTTGAGTGAGCTGATACCGCTCGCCGCAGCCGAACGAC
CGAGCGCAGCGAGTCAGTGAGCGAGGAAGCGGAAGAGCGCCTGATGCGGTATTTTCTCCTTACGCATCTG
TGCGGTATTTCACACCGCATATATGGTGCACTCTCAGTACAATCTGCTCTGATGCCGCATAGTTAAGCCA
GTATACACTCCGCTATCGCTACGTGACTGGGTCATGGCTGCGCCCCGACACCCGCCAACACCCGCTGACG
CGCCCTGACGGGCTTGTCTGCTCCCGGCATCCGCTTACAGACAAGCTGTGACCGTCTCCGGGAGCTGCAT
GTGTCAGAGGTTTTCACCGTCATCACCGAAACGCGCGAGGCAGCTGCGGTAAAGCTCATCAGCGTGGTCG
TGAAGCGATTCACAGATGTCTGCCTGTTCATCCGCGTCCAGCTCGTTGAGTTTCTCCAGAAGCGTTAATG
TCTGGCTTCTGATAAAGCGGGCCATGTTAAGGGCGGTTTTTTCCTGTTTGGTCACTGATGCCTCCGTGTA
AGGGGGATTTCTGTTCATGGGGGTAATGATACCGATGAAACGAGAGAGGATGCTCACGATACGGGTTACT
GATGATGAACATGCCCGGTTACTGGAACGTTGTGAGGGTAAACAACTGGCGGTATGGATGCGGCGGGACC
AGAGAAAAATCACTCAGGGTCAATGCCAGCGCTTCGTTAATACAGATGTAGGTGTTCCACAGGGTAGCCA
GCAGCATCCTGCGATGCAGATCCGGAACATAATGGTGCAGGGCGCTGACTTCCGCGTTTCCAGACTTTAC
GAAACACGGAAACCGAAGACCATTCATGTTGTTGCTCAGGTCGCAGACGTTTTGCAGCAGCAGTCGCTTC
ACGTTCGCTCGCGTATCGGTGATTCATTCTGCTAACCAGTAAGGCAACCCCGCCAGCCTAGCCGGGTCCT
CAACGACAGGAGCACGATCATGCGCACCCGTGGGGCCGCCATGCCGGCGATAATGGCCTGCTTCTCGCCG
AAACGTTTGGTGGCGGGACCAGTGACGAAGGCTTGAGCGAGGGCGTGCAAGATTCCGAATACCGCAAGCG
ACAGGCCGATCATCGTCGCGCTCCAGCGAAAGCGGTCCTCGCCGAAAATGACCCAGAGCGCTGCCGGCAC
CTGTCCTACGAGTTGCATGATAAAGAAGACAGTCATAAGTGCGGCGACGATAGTCATGCCCCGCGCCCAC
CGGAAGGAGCTGACTGGGTTGAAGGCTCTCAAGGGCATCGGTCGAGATCCCGGTGCCTAATGAGTGAGCT
AACTTACATTAATTGCGTTGCGCTCACTGCCCGCTTTCCAGTCGGGAAACCTGTCGTGCCAGCTGCATTA
ATGAATCGGCCAACGCGCGGGGAGAGGCGGTTTGCGTATTGGGCGCCAGGGTGGTTTTTCTTTTCACCAG
TGAGACGGGCAACAGCTGATTGCCCTTCACCGCCTGGCCCTGAGAGAGTTGCAGCAAGCGGTCCACGCTG
GTTTGCCCCAGCAGGCGAAAATCCTGTTTGATGGTGGTTAACGGCGGGATATAACATGAGCTGTCTTCGG
TATCGTCGTATCCCACTACCGAGATATCCGCACCAACGCGCAGCCCGGACTCGGTAATGGCGCGCATTGC
GCCCAGCGCCATCTGATCGTTGGCAACCAGCATCGCAGTGGGAACGATGCCCTCATTCAGCATTTGCATG
GTTTGTTGAAAACCGGACATGGCACTCCAGTCGCCTTCCCGTTCCGCTATCGGCTGAATTTGATTGCGAG
TGAGATATTTATGCCAGCCAGCCAGACGCAGACGCGCCGAGACAGAACTTAATGGGCCCGCTAACAGCGC
GATTTGCTGGTGACCCAATGCGACCAGATGCTCCACGCCCAGTCGCGTACCGTCTTCATGGGAGAAAATA
ATACTGTTGATGGGTGTCTGGTCAGAGACATCAAGAAATAACGCCGGAACATTAGTGCAGGCAGCTTCCA
CAGCAATGGCATCCTGGTCATCCAGCGGATAGTTAATGATCAGCCCACTGACGCGTTGCGCGAGAAGATT
GTGCACCGCCGCTTTACAGGCTTCGACGCCGCTTCGTTCTACCATCGACACCACCACGCTGGCACCCAGT
TGATCGGCGCGAGATTTAATCGCCGCGACAATTTGCGACGGCGCGTGCAGGGCCAGACTGGAGGTGGCAA
CGCCAATCAGCAACGACTGTTTGCCCGCCAGTTGTTGTGCCACGCGGTTGGGAATGTAATTCAGCTCCGC
CATCGCCGCTTCCACTTTTTCCCGCGTTTTCGCAGAAACGTGGCTGGCCTGGTTCACCACGCGGGAAACG
GTCTGATAAGAGACACCGGCATACTCTGCGACATCGTATAACGTTACTGGTTTCACATTCACCACCCTGA
ATTGACTCTCTTCCGGGCGCTATCATGCCATACCGCGAAAGGTTTTGCGCCATTCGATGGTGTCCGGGAT
CTCGACGCTCTCCCTTATGCGACTCCTGCATTAGGAAGCAGCCCAGTAGTAGGTTGAGGCCGTTGAGCAC
CGCCGCCGCAAGGAATGGTGCATGCAAGGAGATGGCGCCCAACAGTCCCCCGGCCACGGGGCCTGCCACC
ATACCCACGCCGAAACAAGCGCTCATGAGCCCGAAGTGGCGAGCCCGATCTTCCCCATCGGTGATGTCGG
CGATATAGGCGCCAGCAACCGCACCTGTGGCGCCGGTGATGCCGGCCACGATGCGTCCGGCGTAGAGGAT
CGAGATCTCGATCCCGCGAAATTAATACGACTCACTATAGGGGAATTGTGAGCGGATAACAATTCCCCTC
TAGAAATAATTTTGTTTAACTTTAAGAAGGAGATATACCATGAAACATCACCATCACCATCACCCCATGT
CCCCTAGTGTTCAAGAGGTTGAAAAACTCCTTCATGTTCTCGATCGCAACGGTGACGGGAAGGTTTCTGC
CGAGGAGTTGAAAGCCTTCGCTGATGATTCAAAATGTCCTCTGGACTCCAATAAGATCAAGGCTTTCATT
AAGGAACACGATAAAAACAAGGATGGCAAGCTTGATTTGAAAGAACTCGTTTCGATTTTGTCATCAGAGA
ATCTTTATTTTCAGGGCTCCATGGCGGCTTATGTGTATCGCTCAGCGTTCAGTGTGGGGCTGGAGACCCG
CGTCACTGTTCCCAATGTACCCATTCGCTTTACTAAGATCTTCTACAACCAACAGAATCATTATGACGGC
AGCACTGGCAAGTTCTATTGCAACATTCCGGGACTCTACTACTTCTCTTACCACATCACGGTGTACATGA
AAGATGTGAAGGTGAGCCTCTTCAAGAAGGACAAGGCCGTTCTCTTCACCTACGACCAGTATCAGGAAAA
GAATGTGGACCAGGCCTCTGGCTCTGTGCTCCTCCATCTGGAGGTGGGAGACCAAGTCTGGCTCCAGGTG
TATGGGGATGGGGACCACAATGGACTCTATGCAGATAACGTCAACGACTCTACATTTACTGGCTTTCTTC
TCTACCATGATACCAACTGACTCGAGCACCACCACCACCACCACTGAGATCCGGCTGCTAACAAAGCCCG
AAAGGAAGCTGAGTTGGCTGCTGCCACCGCTGAGCAATAACTAGCATAACCCCTTGGGGCCTCTAAACGG
GTCTTGAGGGGTTTTTTGCTGAAAGGAGGAACTATATCCGGAT
