>Addgene plasmid #51480 | pETFH8 | addgene partial sequence | sequence record 80143 | pBRrevBam 5'-GGTGATGTCGGCGATATAGG-3'
CGGTGATGCCGGCCACGATGCGTCCGGCGTAGAGGATCGAGATCTCGATCCCGCGAAATTAATACGACTC
ACTATAGGGGAATTGTGAGCGGATAACAATTCCCCTCTAGAAATAATTTTGTTTAACTTTAAGAAGGAGA
TATACCATGAAACATCACCATCACCATCACCCCATGTCCCCTAGTGTTCAAGAGGTTGAAAAACTCCTTC
ATGTTCTCGATCGCAACGGTGACGGGAAGGTTTCTGCCGAGGAGTTGAAAGCCTTCGCTGATGATTCAAA
ATGTCCTCTGGACTCCAATAAGATCAAGGCTTTCATTAAGGAACACGATAAAAACAAGGATGGCAAGCTT
GATTTGAAAGAACTCGTTTCGATTTTGTCATCAGAGAATCTTTATTTTCAGGGCTCCATGGCGGCTTATG
TGTATCGCTCAGCGTTCAGTGTGGGGCTGGAGACCCGCGTCACTGTTCCCAATGTACCCATTCGCTTTAC
TAAGATCTTCTACAACCAACAGAATCATTATGACGGCAGCACTGGCAAGTTCTATTGCAACATTCCGGGA
CTCTACTACTTCTCTTACCACATCACGGTGTACATGAAAGATGTGAAGGTGAGCCTCTTCAAGAAGGACA
AGGCCGTTCTCTTCACCTACGACCAGTATCAGGAAAAGAATGTGGACCAGGCCTCTGGCTCTGTGCTCCT
CCATCTGGAGGTGGGAGACCAAGTCTGGCTCCAGGTGTATGGGGATGGGGACCACAATGGACTCTATGCA
GATAACGTCAACGACTCTACATTTACTGGCTTTCTTCTCTACCATGATACCAACTGACTCGAGCACCACC
ACCACCACCACTGAGATCCGGCTGCTAACAAAG
